>Addgene plasmid #143723 | TFORF0681 | addgene full sequence | sequence record 407886 | Addgene NGS Result
TTAATGTAGTCTTATGCAATACTCTTGTAGTCTTGCAACATGGTAACGATGAGTTAGCAACATGCCTTAC
AAGGAGAGAAAAAGCACCGTGCATGCCGATTGGTGGAAGTAAGGTGGTACGATCGTGCCTTATTAGGAAG
GCAACAGACGGGTCTGACATGGATTGGACGAACCACTGAATTGCCGCATTGCAGAGATATTGTATTTAAG
TGCCTAGCTCGATACATAAACGGGTCTCTCTGGTTAGACCAGATCTGAGCCTGGGAGCTCTCTGGCTAAC
TAGGGAACCCACTGCTTAAGCCTCAATAAAGCTTGCCTTGAGTGCTTCAAGTAGTGTGTGCCCGTCTGTT
GTGTGACTCTGGTAACTAGAGATCCCTCAGACCCTTTTAGTCAGTGTGGAAAATCTCTAGCAGTGGCGCC
CGAACAGGGACTTGAAAGCGAAAGGGAAACCAGAGGAGCTCTCTCGACGCAGGACTCGGCTTGCTGAAGC
GCGCACGGCAAGAGGCGAGGGGCGGCGACTGGTGAGTACGCCAAAAATTTTGACTAGCGGAGGCTAGAAG
GAGAGAGATGGGTGCGAGAGCGTCAGTATTAAGCGGGGGAGAATTAGATCGCGATGGGAAAAAATTCGGT
TAAGGCCAGGGGGAAAGAAAAAATATAAATTAAAACATATAGTATGGGCAAGCAGGGAGCTAGAACGATT
CGCAGTTAATCCTGGCCTGTTAGAAACATCAGAAGGCTGTAGACAAATACTGGGACAGCTACAACCATCC
CTTCAGACAGGATCAGAAGAACTTAGATCATTATATAATACAGTAGCAACCCTCTATTGTGTGCATCAAA
GGATAGAGATAAAAGACACCAAGGAAGCTTTAGACAAGATAGAGGAAGAGCAAAACAAAAGTAAGACCAC
CGCACAGCAAGCGGCCGCTGATCTTCAGACCTGGAGGAGGAGATATGAGGGACAATTGGAGAAGTGAATT
ATATAAATATAAAGTAGTAAAAATTGAACCATTAGGAGTAGCACCCACCAAGGCAAAGAGAAGAGTGGTG
CAGAGAGAAAAAAGAGCAGTGGGAATAGGAGCTTTGTTCCTTGGGTTCTTGGGAGCAGCAGGAAGCACTA
TGGGCGCAGCGTCAATGACGCTGACGGTACAGGCCAGACAATTATTGTCTGGTATAGTGCAGCAGCAGAA
CAATTTGCTGAGGGCTATTGAGGCGCAACAGCATCTGTTGCAACTCACAGTCTGGGGCATCAAGCAGCTC
CAGGCAAGAATCCTGGCTGTGGAAAGATACCTAAAGGATCAACAGCTCCTGGGGATTTGGGGTTGCTCTG
GAAAACTCATTTGCACCACTGCTGTGCCTTGGAATGCTAGTTGGAGTAATAAATCTCTGGAACAGATTTG
GAATCACACGACCTGGATGGAGTGGGACAGAGAAATTAACAATTACACAAGCTTAATACACTCCTTAATT
GAAGAATCGCAAAACCAGCAAGAAAAGAATGAACAAGAATTATTGGAATTAGATAAATGGGCAAGTTTGT
GGAATTGGTTTAACATAACAAATTGGCTGTGGTATATAAAATTATTCATAATGATAGTAGGAGGCTTGGT
AGGTTTAAGAATAGTTTTTGCTGTACTTTCTATAGTGAATAGAGTTAGGCAGGGATATTCACCATTATCG
TTTCAGACCCACCTCCCAACCCCGAGGGGACCCATGCATTGCATCTCAATTAGTCAGCAACCAGGTGTGG
AAAGTCCCCAGGCTCCCCAGCAGGCAGAAGTATGCAAAGCATGCGTCTCAATTAGTCAGCAACCATAGTC
CCGCCCCTAACTCCGCCCATCCCGCCCCTAACTCCGCCCAGTTCCGCCCATTCTCCGCCCCATGGCTGAC
TAATTTTTTTTATTTATGCAGAGGCCGAGGCCGCCTCGGCCTCTGAGCTATTCCAGAAGTAGTGAGGAGG
CTTTTTTGGAGGCCTAGGCTTTTGCAAAAAGCTTTCTAGAGGTACCACCGGAGCTTACCATGACCGAGTA
CAAGCCCACGGTGCGCCTCGCCACCCGCGACGACGTCCCCAGGGCCGTACGCACCCTCGCCGCCGCGTTC
GCCGACTACCCCGCCACGCGCCACACCGTCGATCCGGACCGCCACATCGAGCGGGTCACCGAGCTGCAAG
AACTCTTCCTCACGCGCGTCGGGCTCGACATCGGCAAGGTGTGGGTCGCGGACGACGGCGCCGCCGTGGC
GGTCTGGACCACGCCGGAGAGCGTCGAAGCGGGGGCGGTGTTCGCCGAGATCGGCCCGCGCATGGCCGAG
TTGAGCGGTTCCCGGCTGGCCGCGCAGCAACAGATGGAAGGCCTCCTGGCGCCGCACCGGCCCAAGGAGC
CCGCGTGGTTCCTGGCCACCGTCGGCGTCTCGCCCGACCACCAGGGCAAGGGTCTGGGCAGCGCCGTCGT
GCTCCCCGGAGTGGAGGCGGCCGAGCGCGCCGGGGTGCCCGCCTTCCTGGAGACCTCCGCGCCCCGCAAC
CTCCCCTTCTACGAGCGGCTCGGCTTCACCGTCACCGCCGACGTCGAGGTGCCCGAAGGACCGCGCACCT
GGTGCATGACCCGCAAGCCCGGTGCCAGTTAACGAATTCTAGATCTTGAGACAAATGGCAGTATTCATCC
ACAATTTTAAAAGAAAAGGGGGGATTGGGGGGTACAGTGCAGGGGAAAGAATAGTAGACATAATAGCAAC
AGACATACAAACTAAAGAATTACAAAAACAAATTACAAAAATTCAAAATTTTCGGGTTTATTACAGGGAC
AGCAGAGATCCACTTTGGCGCCGGCTCGAGGCCTGCAGGTGCAAAGATGGATAAAGTTTTAAACAGAGAG
GAATCTTTGCAGCTAATGGACCTTCTAGGTCTTGAAAGGAGTGGGAATTGGCTCCGGTGCCCGTCAGTGG
GCAGAGCGCACATCGCCCACAGTCCCCGAGAAGTTGGGGGGAGGGGTCGGCAATTGAACCGGTGCCTAGA
GAAGGTGGCGCGGGGTAAACTGGGAAAGTGATGTCGTGTACTGGCTCCGCCTTTTTCCCGAGGGTGGGGG
AGAACCGTATATAAGTGCAGTAGTCGCCGTGAACGTTCTTTTTCGCAACGGGTTTGCCGCCAGAACACAG
GTAAGTGCCGTGTGTGGTTCCCGCGGGCCTGGCCTCTTTACGGGTTATGGCCCTTGCGTGCCTTGAATTA
CTTCCACCTGGCTGCAGTACGTGATTCTTGATCCCGAGCTTCGGGTTGGAAGTGGGTGGGAGAGTTCGAG
GCCTTGCGCTTAAGGAGCCCCTTCGCCTCGTGCTTGAGTTGAGGCCTGGCCTGGGCGCTGGGGCCGCCGC
GTGCGAATCTGGTGGCACCTTCGCGCCTGTCTCGCTGCTTTCGATAAGTCTCTAGCCATTTAAAATTTTT
GATGACCTGCTGCGACGCTTTTTTTCTGGCAAGATAGTCTTGTAAATGCGGGCCAAGATCTGCACACTGG
TATTTCGGTTTTTGGGGCCGCGGGCGGCGACGGGGCCCGTGCGTCCCAGCGCACATGTTCGGCGAGGCGG
GGCCTGCGAGCGCGGCCACCGAGAATCGGACGGGGGTAGTCTCAAGCTGGCCGGCCTGCTCTGGTGCCTG
GCCTCGCGCCGCCGTGTATCGCCCCGCCCTGGGCGGCAAGGCTGGCCCGGTCGGCACCAGTTGCGTGAGC
GGAAAGATGGCCGCTTCCCGGCCCTGCTGCAGGGAGCTCAAAATGGAGGACGCGGCGCTCGGGAGAGCGG
GCGGGTGAGTCACCCACACAAAGGAAAAGGGCCTTTCCGTCCTCAGCCGTCGCTTCATGTGACTCCACGG
AGTACCGGGCGCCGTCCAGGCACCTCGATTAGTTCTCGAGCTTTTGGAGTACGTCGTCTTTAGGTTGGGG
GGAGGGGTTTTATGCGATGGAGTTTCCCCACACTGAGTGGGTGGAGACTGAAGTTAGGCCAGCTTGGCAC
TTGATGTAATTCTCCTTGGAATTTGCCCTTTTTGAGTTTGGATCTTGGTTCATTCTCAAGCCTCAGACAG
TGGTTCAAAGTTTTTTTCTTCCATTTCAGGTGTCGTGAGGCTAGCACCGCCACCATGCCCCGCCGCCGCC
CCCCGGCTTCCGGTGCTGCGCAGTTTCCGGAGCGGATCGCAACCCGGAGTCCGGATCCGATCCCGCTCTG
CACATTCCAAAGGCAGCCGCGCGCCGCCCCGGTCCAGCCGCCATGCCGACTGTTCTTTGTTACATTCGCC
GGCTGCGGGCACCGTTGGCGATCGGAGTCAAAACCCGGCTGGATTTCCCGGAGCCGCTCCGGGATCGCCC
TGCGCGCCGCCCGCCCGCCGGGGTCTTCGCCGCCCCGGCCCGCGGCCCCGCGGCCCCCGCCGCCGGGCGG
CGTCGTCGCCGAGGCCCCAGGGGATGTCGTTATCCCCCGCCCTCGGGTACAGCCCATGCGGGTCGCACGG
GGGGGTCCCTGGACCCCCAACCCCGCGTTTAGAGAAGCTGAGTCCTGGTCCCAGATTGGGAACCAGAGGG
TCAGTGAGCAGCTCTTGGAAACATCTCTAGGGAATGAGGTGTCCGACACTGAGCCACTGAGCCCTGCGAG
TGCAGGCCTGCGACGCAATCCTGCCCTACCTCCTGGACCCTTTGCACAAAACTTTTCCTGGGGGAACCAG
GAAAATCTGCCCCCAGCCCTGGGGAAGATTGCGAACGGAGGAGGAACTGGGGCAGGCAAGGCCGAATGCG
GCTATGAAACTGAGTCACACTTGCTAGAGCCGCACGAGATACCTTTGAACGTGAATACACACAAGTTCAG
TGACTGTGAGTTTCCATATGAGTTTTGCACGGTCTGCTTTTCACCCTTCAAGCTGCTGGGGATGAGCGGG
GTGGAGGGCGTGTGGAATCAGCATTCAAGAAGTGCCAGCATGCACACTTTCCTAAACCACTCAGCAACGG
GCATCAGAGAAGCAGGTTGCAGGAAGGACATGCCGGTGTCAGAGATGGCTGAAGATGGGAGCGAAGAGAT
CATGTTCATCTGGTGTGAAGACTGCAGCCAGTACCACGACTCCGAATGTCCCGAGCTGGGCCCAGTGGTC
ATGGTCAAAGACTCCTTTGTGTTAAGCAGGGCAAGGTCTTGGCCTGCCAGCGGACACGTGCACACCCAGG
CGGGGCAGGGGATGCGGGGTTATGAGGACAGGGACAGGGCTGACCCACAGCAGCTTCCAGAAGCAGTCCC
TGCAGGCCTGGTGAGGCGGCTCAGTGGGCAGCAGCTGCCCTGCCGTTCCACCCTCACCTGGGGGAGGCTG
TGCCACCTGGTGGCCCAGGGCAGGTCATCCCTTCCTCCCAACTTGGAGATCAGACGACTGGAAGATGGAG
CCGAGGGGGTGTTCGCCATCACTCAGCTCGTCAAGCGGACACAGTTCGGTCCCTTTGAGTCCAGGAGGGT
CGCCAAATGGGAAAAGGAGTCTGCATTTCCCCTGAAGGTGTTCCAGAAGGACGGGCACCCCGTGTGCTTC
GACACCTCCAACGAGGATGACTGCAACTGGATGATGCTGGTGCGGCCAGCGGCGGAGGCCGAGCACCAGA
ACCTGACGGCCTACCAGCACGGCAGCGACGTGTACTTCACCACCTCCAGAGACATCCCCCCGGGTACCGA
GCTGCGCGTGTGGTATGCGGCCTTCTATGCCAAGAAGATGGACAAGCCCATGCTGAAGCAGGCCGGCTCT
GGCGTCCACGCTGCAGGCACCCCAGAAAACAGCGCCCCCGTGGAGTCGGAGCCCAGCCAGTGGGCGTGTA
AAGTGTGTTCTGCCACCTTCCTGGAGCTGCAGCTCCTCAATGAACATCTGTTGGGCCACTTAGAACAAGC
CAAAAGCCTTCCTCCAGGCAGCCAAAGCGAGGCAGCAGCTCCCGAGAAGGAGCAGGACACACCCCGGGGG
GAACCCCCTGCAGTGCCCGAGAGCGAGAATGTTGCCACCAAAGAACAGAAGAAAAAGCCTCGAAGGGGGA
GAAAACCCAAAGTGTCCAAAGCTGAGCAGCCTCTAGTCATCGTGGAAGACAAGGAACCCACAGAGCAAGT
GGCAGAGATCATTACCGAGGTCCCTCCGGATGAGCCTGTGAGTGCAACGCCAGATGAGCGGATCATGGAG
CTGGTTCTGGGGAAGCTGGCCACCACCACCACTGACACCAGCTCGGTTCCAAAGTTCACCCATCATCAGA
ATAACACCATCACGCTCAAGAGGAGCTTAATTCTCTCAAGCAGACACGGCATCCGGCGCAAGCTCATCAA
ACAGCTCGGGGAGCACAAGCGGGTTTACCAGTGCAATATCTGCAGCAAGATCTTCCAGAACAGCAGCAAC
CTGAGCAGGCACGTGCGCTCGCATGGTGACAAGCTGTTTAAGTGCGAAGAGTGTGCAAAATTGTTCAGCC
GCAAAGAGAGCCTAAAGCAGCACGTTTCCTACAAGCACAGCAGGAACGAGGTGGACGGCGAGTACAGGTA
CCGCTGCGGCACTTGTGAGAAGACCTTCCGCATCGAGAGCGCGCTGGAGTTCCACAACTGCAGGACAGAT
GACAAGACGTTCCAATGTGAGATGTGTTTCAGATTCTTCTCCACCAACAGCAACCTCTCCAAGCACAAGA
AGAAGCACGGCGACAAGAAGTTTGCCTGTGAGGTCTGCAGCAAGATGTTCTACCGCAAGGACGTCATGCT
GGACCACCAGCGCCGGCACCTGGAAGGAGTGCGGCGAGTGAAGCGAGAGGACCTGGAGGCCGGTGGGGAG
AACCTGGTCCGTTACAAGAAGGAGCCTTCCGGGTGCCCGGTGTGTGGCAAGGTGTTCTCCTGCCGGAGCA
ATATGAACAAGCACCTGCTCACCCACGGCGACAAGAAGTACACCTGCGAGATCTGCGGGCGCAAGTTCTT
CCGCGTGGATGTGCTCAGGGACCACATCCATGTCCACTTCAAGGACATCGCGTTGATGGATGACCACCAG
AGGGAAGAGTTTATCGGCAAGATCGGGATCTCCTCGGAAGAAAACGATGACAATTCTGACGAGAGCGCAG
ACTCGGAGCCTCACAAGTACAGCTGCAAGCGGTGCCAGCTCACCTTCGGCCGGGGGAAGGAGTACCTGAA
GCACATCATGGAGGTGCACAAGGAGAAGGGCTATGGCTGCAGCATCTGCAACCGGCGCTTTGCACTGAAG
GCCACCTACCACGCCCACATGGTCATCCACCGTGAAAACCTGCCGGACCCCAACGTGCAGAAGTACATCC
ACCCCTGCGAGATCTGCGGGCGGATCTTCAACAGCATCGGGAACCTGGAGCGCCACAAGCTCATCCACAC
AGGTGTGAAGAGCCACGCCTGCGAGCAGTGTGGGAAGTCCTTTGCCAGGAAGGACATGCTGAAGGAGCAC
ATGCGTGTGCACGACAATGTCCGCGAGTACCTGTGTGCCGAGTGTGGGAAAGGCATGAAGACCAAGCACG
CGCTGCGCCACCACATGAAGCTGCACAAGGGCATCAAGGAGTACGAGTGCAAGGAGTGCCACCGCAGGTT
CGCGCAGAAGGTCAACATGCTCAAGCACTGCAAGCGGCACACGGGGATTAAAGATTTCATGTGTGAATTG
TGTGGGAAGACATTCAGCGAGAGGAACACCATGGAGACCCACAAGCTCATCCACACAGTGGGCAAGCAGT
GGACGTGCTCCGTGTGCGACAAGAAGTACGTGACCGAGTACATGCTGCAGAAGCACGTTCAGCTCACACA
CGACAAGGTGGAGGCGCAGAGCTGCCAGCTGTGCGGGACCAAGGTGTCCACCAGGGCCTCCATGAGCCGA
CACATGCGGCGCAAGCACCCCGAGGTGCTCGCGGTGAGGATCGATGACCTGGACCACCTCCCGGAGACCA
CCACCATCGACGCCTCCTCCATTGGCATCGTCCAGCCTGAGCTGACTCTGGAGCAGGAGGATTTGGCCGA
AGGGAAGCACGGGAAAGCTGCCAAGCGAAGTCACAAGAGAAAGCAGAAGCCAGAAGAGGAGGCGGGTGCT
CCGGTGCCCGAGGACGCCACCTTCAGCGAATACTCAGAGAAAGAGACGGAGTTCACAGGCAGTGTAGGCG
ACGAGACCAATTCCGCAGTACAGAGCATTCAGCAGGTAGTGGTGACCCTGGGTGACCCAAATGTGACCAC
ACCATCGAGCTCAGTCGGCTTAACCAACATCACCGTGACCCCCATCACCACTGCGGCCGCGACTCAGTTT
ACCAATCTCCAGCCGGTGGCCGTGGGGCACCTTACCACCCCTGAACGCCAGTTACAGCTGGACAACTCAA
TCCTGACCGTGACCTTTGATACCGTCAGCGGCTCTGCCATGTTGCACAACCGCCAAAATGACGTCCAGAT
CCACCCCCAGCCGGAAGCCTCGAACCCACAGTCTGTGGCCCATTTCATCAACCTGACGACCCTGGTCAAC
TCCATCACGCCCCTGGGGAGCCAGCTTAGTGACCAGCACCCGCTCACGTGGCGGGCAGTGCCCCAGACTG
ACGTCTTGCCACCCTCGCAGCCGCAGGCACCCCCACAGCAGGCGGCCCAGCCCCAGGTGCAGGCGGAGCA
GCAGCAGCAGCAGATGTACAGCTACTAGTAATGAACTAGTCCGTAACTTGAAAGTATTTCGATTTCTTGG
CTTTATATATCTTGTGGAAAGGACGACCATGAGGTAGGCCAAGTGACCCAACGCGTTAAGTCGACAATCA
ACCTCTGGATTACAAAATTTGTGAAAGATTGACTGGTATTCTTAACTATGTTGCTCCTTTTACGCTATGT
GGATACGCTGCTTTAATGCCTTTGTATCATGCTATTGCTTCCCGTATGGCTTTCATTTTCTCCTCCTTGT
ATAAATCCTGGTTGCTGTCTCTTTATGAGGAGTTGTGGCCCGTTGTCAGGCAACGTGGCGTGGTGTGCAC
TGTGTTTGCTGACGCAACCCCCACTGGTTGGGGCATTGCCACCACCTGTCAGCTCCTTTCCGGGACTTTC
GCTTTCCCCCTCCCTATTGCCACGGCGGAACTCATCGCCGCCTGCCTTGCCCGCTGCTGGACAGGGGCTC
GGCTGTTGGGCACTGACAATTCCGTGGTGTTGTCGGGGAAATCATCGTCCTTTCCTTGGCTGCTCGCCTG
TGTTGCCACCTGGATTCTGCGCGGGACGTCCTTCTGCTACGTCCCTTCGGCCCTCAATCCAGCGGACCTT
CCTTCCCGCGGCCTGCTGCCGGCTCTGCGGCCTCTTCCGCGTCTTCGCCTTCGCCCTCAGACGAGTCGGA
TCTCCCTTTGGGCCGCCTCCCCGCGTCGACTTTAAGACCAATGACTTACAAGGCAGCTGTAGATCTTAGC
CACTTTTTAAAAGAAAAGGGGGGACTGGAAGGGCTAATTCACTCCCAACGAAGACAAGATCTGCTTTTTG
CTTGTACTGGGTCTCTCTGGTTAGACCAGATCTGAGCCTGGGAGCTCTCTGGCTAACTAGGGAACCCACT
GCTTAAGCCTCAATAAAGCTTGCCTTGAGTGCTTCAAGTAGTGTGTGCCCGTCTGTTGTGTGACTCTGGT
AACTAGAGATCCCTCAGACCCTTTTAGTCAGTGTGGAAAATCTCTAGCAGTACGTATAGTAGTTCATGTC
ATCTTATTATTCAGTATTTATAACTTGCAAAGAAATGAATATCAGAGAGTGAGAGGAACTTGTTTATTGC
AGCTTATAATGGTTACAAATAAAGCAATAGCATCACAAATTTCACAAATAAAGCATTTTTTTCACTGCAT
TCTAGTTGTGGTTTGTCCAAACTCATCAATGTATCTTATCATGTCTGGCTCTAGCTATCCCGCCCCTAAC
TCCGCCCATCCCGCCCCTAACTCCGCCCAGTTCCGCCCATTCTCCGCCCCATGGCTGACTAATTTTTTTT
ATTTATGCAGAGGCCGAGGCCGCCTCGGCCTCTGAGCTATTCCAGAAGTAGTGAGGAGGCTTTTTTGGAG
GCCTAGGGACGTACCCAATTCGCCCTATAGTGAGTCGTATTACGCGCGCTCACTGGCCGTCGTTTTACAA
CGTCGTGACTGGGAAAACCCTGGCGTTACCCAACTTAATCGCCTTGCAGCACATCCCCCTTTCGCCAGCT
GGCGTAATAGCGAAGAGGCCCGCACCGATCGCCCTTCCCAACAGTTGCGCAGCCTGAATGGCGAATGGG
[124 nt withheld, positions 10220-10343]
C
[91 nt withheld, positions 10345-10435]
A
[49 nt withheld, positions 10437-10485]
CCTTTGACGTTGGAGTCCACGTTCTTT
[37 nt withheld, positions 10513-10549]
ACCCTATCTCGGTCTATTCTTTTGATTTATAAGGGATTTTGCCGATTTCGGCCTATTGGTTAAAAAATGA
GCTGATTTAACAAAAATTTAACGCGAATTTTAACAAAATATTAACGCTTACAATTTAGGTGGCACTTTTC
GGGGAAATGTGCGCGGAACCCCTATTTGTTTATTTTTCTAAATACATTCAAATATGTATCCGCTCATGAG
ACAATAACCCTGATAAATGCTTCAATAATATTGAAAAAGGAAGAGTATGAGTATTCAACATTTCCGTGTC
GCCCTTATTCCCTTTTTTGCGGCATTTTGCCTTCCTGTTTTTGCTCACCCAGAAACGCTGGTGAAAGTAA
AAGATGCTGAAGATCAGTTGGGTGCACGAGTGGGTTACATCGAACTGGATCTCAACAGCGGTAAGATCCT
TGAGAGTTTTCGCCCCGAAGAACGTTTTCCAATGATGAGCACTTTTAAAGTTCTGCTATGTGGCGCGGTA
TTATCCCGTATTGACGCCGGGCAAGAGCAACTCGGTCGCCGCATACACTATTCTCAGAATGACTTGGTTG
AGTACTCACCAGTCACAGAAAAGCATCTTACGGATGGCATGACAGTAAGAGAATTATGCAGTGCTGCCAT
AACCATGAGTGATAACACTGCGGCCAACTTACTTCTGACAACGATCGGAGGACCGAAGGAGCTAACCGCT
TTTTTGCACAACATGGGGGATCATGTAACTCGCCTTGATCGTTGGGAACCGGAGCTGAATGAAGCCATAC
CAAACGACGAGCGTGACACCACGATGCCTGTAGCAATGGCAACAACGTTGCGCAAACTATTAACTGGCGA
ACTACTTACTCTAGCTTCCCGGCAACAATTAATAGACTGGATGGAGGCGGATAAAGTTGCAGGACCACTT
CTGCGCTCGGCCCTTCCGGCTGGCTGGTTTATTGCTGATAAATCTGGAGCCGGTGAGCGTGGGTCTCGCG
GTATCATTGCAGCACTGGGGCCAGATGGTAAGCCCTCCCGTATCGTAGTTATCTACACGACGGGGAGTCA
GGCAACTATGGATGAACGAAATAGACAGATCGCTGAGATAGGTGCCTCACTGATTAAGCATTGGTAACTG
TCAGACCAAGTTTACTCATATATACTTTAGATTGATTTAAAACTTCATTTTTAATTTAAAAGGATCTAGG
TGAAGATCCTTTTTGATAATCTCATGACCAAAATCCCTTAACGTGAGTTTTCGTTCCACTGAGCGTCAGA
CCCCGTAGAAAAGATCAAAGGATCTTCTTGAGATCCTTTTTTTCTGCGCGTAATCTGCTGCTTGCAAACA
AAAAAACCACCGCTACCAGCGGTGGTTTGTTTGCCGGATCAAGAGCTACCAACTCTTTTTCCGAAGGTAA
CTGGCTTCAGCAGAGCGCAGATACCAAATACTGTTCTTCTAGTGTAGCCGTAGTTAGGCCACCACTTCAA
GAACTCTGTAGCACCGCCTACATACCTCGCTCTGCTAATCCTGTTACCAGTGGCTGCTGCCAGTGGCGAT
AAGTCGTGTCTTACCGGGTTGGACTCAAGACGATAGTTACCGGATAAGGCGCAGCGGTCGGGCTGAACGG
GGGGTTCGTGCACACAGCCCAGCTTGGAGCGAACGACCTACACCGAACTGAGATACCTACAGCGTGAGCT
ATGAGAAAGCGCCACGCTTCCCGAAGGGAGAAAGGCGGACAGGTATCCGGTAAGCGGCAGGGTCGGAACA
GGAGAGCGCACGAGGGAGCTTCCAGGGGGAAACGCCTGGTATCTTTATAGTCCTGTCGGGTTTCGCCACC
TCTGACTTGAGCGTCGATTTTTGTGATGCTCGTCAGGGGGGCGGAGCCTATGGAAAAACGCCAGCAACGC
GGCCTTTTTACGGTTCCTGGCCTTTTGCTGGCCTTTTGCTCACATGTTCTTTCCTGCGTTATCCCCTGAT
TCTGTGGATAACCGTATTACCGCCTTTGAGTGAGCTGATACCGCTCGCCGCAGCCGAACGACCGAGCGCA
GCGAGTCAGTGAGCGAGGAAGCGGAAGAGCGCCCAATACGCAAACCGCCTCTCCCCGCGCGTTGGCCGAT
TCATTAATGCAGCTGGCACGACAGGTTTCCCGACTGGAAAGCGGGCAGTGAGCGCAACGCAATTAATGTG
AGTTAGCTCACTCATTAGGCACCCCAGGCTTTACACTTTATGCTTCCGGCTCGTATGTTGTGTGGAATTG
TGAGCGGATAACAATTTCACACAGGAAACAGCTATGACCATGATTACGCCAAGCGCGCAATTAACCCTCA
CTAAAGGGAACAAAAGCTGGAGCTGCAAGC
Features (pLannotate 1.2.2; 31 found; start..end, strand, type, name):
      5..231     +  promoter       RSV promoter: Rous sarcoma virus enhancer/promoter
    232..412     +  LTR            5' LTR (truncated): truncated 5' long terminal repeat (LTR) from HIV-1
    459..584     +  misc_feature   HIV-1 Ψ: packaging signal of human immunodeficiency virus type 1
    568..931     +  CDS            HIV-1 gag (fragment): gag protein from human immunodeficiency virus 1; gag
   1077..1310    +  misc_feature   RRE: The Rev response element (RRE) of HIV-1 allows for Rev-dependent mRNA export from the nucleus to the cytoplasm.
   1687..1713    +  CDS            Rev (fragment): human immunodeficiency virus 1 (HIV-1) Rev protein; rev; enhances nuclear export of unspliced and incompletely spliced viral mRNAs
   1720..1743    +  promoter       SV40 promoter (fragment): SV40 early promoter
   1744..1815    +  promoter       SV40 promoter (fragment): SV40 enhancer and early promoter
   1839..1974    +  rep_origin     SV40 ori: SV40 origin of replication
   2020..2616    +  CDS            PuroR (fragment): puromycin N-acetyltransferase; pac from Streptomyces; confers resistance to puromycin
   2665..2782    +  misc_feature   cPPT/CTS: central polypurine tract and central termination sequence of HIV-1
   2847..2913    +  CDS            small t antigen (fragment): SV40 (simian virus 40) small t antigen
   2920..4098    +  promoter       EF-1α promoter: strong constitutive promoter for human elongation factor EF-1α
   4115..8635    +  CDS            PRDM15: PRD15_HUMAN - Also known as C21orf83 From Homo sapiens (Human).
   8651..8704    +  promoter       U6 promoter (fragment): RNA polymerase III promoter for human U6 snRNA
   8746..9334    +  misc_feature   WPRE: woodchuck hepatitis virus posttranscriptional regulatory element
   9385..9404    +  misc_feature   cPPT/CTS (fragment): central polypurine tract and central termination sequence of HIV-1
   9406..9639    +  LTR            3' LTR (ΔU3): self-inactivating 3' long terminal repeat (LTR) from HIV-1
   9717..9838    +  polyA_signal   SV40 poly(A) signal: SV40 polyadenylation signal
   9878..10013   +  rep_origin     SV40 ori: SV40 origin of replication
  10034..10052   -  promoter       T7 promoter: promoter for bacteriophage T7 RNA polymerase
  10060..10215   +  CDS            lacZα (fragment): LacZα fragment of β-galactosidase; lacZ fragment
  10220..10648   +  rep_origin     f1 ori (sequence partly withheld): f1 bacteriophage origin of replication; arrow indicates direction of (+) strand synthesis
  10701..10805   +  promoter       AmpR promoter: bla
  10806..11666   +  CDS            AmpR: β-lactamase; bla; confers resistance to ampicillin, carbenicillin, and related antibiotics
  11837..12425   +  rep_origin     ori: high-copy-number ColE1/pMB1/pBR322/pUC origin of replication
  12608..12700   +  CDS            lacI (fragment): lac repressor; lacI; The lac repressor binds to the lac operator to inhibit transcription in E. coli. This inhibition can be relieved by adding lactose or isopropyl-β-D-thiogalactopyranoside (IPTG).
  12713..12734   +  protein_bind   CAP binding site: CAP binding activates transcription in the presence of cAMP. E. coli catabolite activator protein
  12749..12779   +  promoter       lac promoter: promoter for the E. coli lac operon
  12783..12805   +  protein_bind   lac operator (fragment): The lac repressor binds to the lac operator to inhibit transcription in E. coli. This inhibition can be relieved by adding lactose or isopropyl-β-D-thiogalactopyranoside (IPTG). lac repressor encoded by lacI
  12848..12866   +  promoter       T3 promoter: promoter for bacteriophage T3 RNA polymerase
