[The description below was written by a language model from this plasmid's Addgene catalogue record and pLannotate feature annotations shown in this document.]
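Description:
TFORF0681 is a third-generation-style, self-inactivating lentiviral expression plasmid built on the pLX_TRC317 backbone. It carries the human transcription factor PRDM15 (also known as ZNF298 or C21orf83) as one member of a barcoded transcription factor ORF collection. In bacteria it is maintained through a high-copy ColE1/pUC-type origin and selected with ampicillin via the β-lactamase gene. An f1 origin and remnants of a lac/lacZα cloning region, flanked by T7 and T3 promoters, also sit in the backbone. The depositor notes that the plasmid can recombine, which is a common concern for LTR-containing vectors.

The viral portion begins with an RSV promoter fused to a truncated HIV-1 5' LTR, which drives Tat-independent production of the genomic RNA in packaging cells. This is followed by the Ψ packaging signal with a partial gag sequence, and then the Rev response element for nuclear export of the unspliced transcript. An SV40 early promoter expresses puromycin N-acetyltransferase for selection of transduced mammalian cells, and a cPPT/CTS element supports nuclear import of the reverse-transcribed genome. Downstream, the strong constitutive EF-1α promoter drives the roughly 4.5 kb PRDM15 coding sequence. A WPRE then enhances transcript stability and expression, and the ΔU3 3' LTR inactivates the viral promoter after integration.

According to the record, each ORF in the collection is paired with a unique 24-bp barcode. The barcode is not annotated as a feature, so its exact position cannot be read from the table. The barcodes identify which factor each cell received, and the construct is intended for PRDM15 overexpression in individual or pooled screens.
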