Addgene plasmid #143723: TFORF0681
Purpose: Lentiviral vector for overexpressing transcription factor ORFs with unique 24-bp barcodes. Barcodes facilitate identification of transcription factors in pooled screens.
Depositing lab: Feng Zhang. Depositing organization: Broad Institute. Publication: A transcription factor atlas of directed differentiation. Joung J, Ma S, Tay T, Geiger-Schuller KR, Kirchgatterer PC, Verdine VK, Guo B, Arias-Garcia MA, Allen WE, Singh A, Kuksenko O, Abudayyeh OO, Gootenberg JS, Fu Z, Macrae RK, Buenrostro JD, Regev A, Zhang F. Cell. 2023 Jan 5;186(1):209-229.e26. doi: 10.1016/j.cell.2022.11.026. PubMed 36608654.
Backbone
  Vector backbone: pLX_TRC317
  Backbone manufacturer: Broad Institute Genetic Perturbation Platform
  Backbone size w/o insert (bp): 8264
  Vector type: Mammalian Expression, Lentiviral
  Selectable markers: Puromycin
Growth in bacteria
  Bacterial resistance: Ampicillin, 100 μg/mL
  Growth temperature: 37°C
  Growth strain: NEB Stable
  Copy number: High Copy
Gene/Insert
  Gene/Insert name: PRDM15
  Species: H. sapiens (human)
  Insert size (bp): 4625
  Entrez Gene: PRDM15 (a.k.a. PFM15, ZNF298, C21orf83)
  Promoter: EF1a
  Cloning method: Unknown
  Sequencing primers: 5′ GGGTGGAGACTGAAGTTAGGCCAG; 3′ CACATAGCGTAAAAGGAGCAACATAG
Terms and licenses: Academic/Nonprofit Terms; Industry Terms: Not Available to Industry
Depositor comments: NM_022115,ENST00000433067,ENST00000269844 . The transcription factor ORF portion of this plasmid was synthesized by Genewiz. Please test multiple small colonies in case of plasmid recombination. To make this collection available in a timely manner, a portion of this collection was not fully sequenced by Addgene. If an Addgene verified full plasmid sequence is not available, please contact us prior to placing an order to request the full sequence.
How to cite: TFORF0681 was a gift from Feng Zhang (Addgene plasmid # 143723 ; http://n2t.net/addgene:143723 ; RRID:Addgene_143723)
