>Addgene plasmid #143723 | TFORF0681 | depositor partial sequence | sequence record 283299 | Insert
ACCGCCACCATGCCCCGCCGCCGCCCCCCGGCTTCCGGTGCTGCGCAGTTTCCGGAGCGGATCGCAACCC
GGAGTCCGGATCCGATCCCGCTCTGCACATTCCAAAGGCAGCCGCGCGCCGCCCCGGTCCAGCCGCCATG
CCGACTGTTCTTTGTTACATTCGCCGGCTGCGGGCACCGTTGGCGATCGGAGTCAAAACCCGGCTGGATT
TCCCGGAGCCGCTCCGGGATCGCCCTGCGCGCCGCCCGCCCGCCGGGGTCTTCGCCGCCCCGGCCCGCGG
CCCCGCGGCCCCCGCCGCCGGGCGGCGTCGTCGCCGAGGCCCCAGGGGATGTCGTTATCCCCCGCCCTCG
GGTACAGCCCATGCGGGTCGCACGGGGGGGTCCCTGGACCCCCAACCCCGCGTTTAGAGAAGCTGAGTCC
TGGTCCCAGATTGGGAACCAGAGGGTCAGTGAGCAGCTCTTGGAAACATCTCTAGGGAATGAGGTGTCCG
ACACTGAGCCACTGAGCCCTGCGAGTGCAGGCCTGCGACGCAATCCTGCCCTACCTCCTGGACCCTTTGC
ACAAAACTTTTCCTGGGGGAACCAGGAAAATCTGCCCCCAGCCCTGGGGAAGATTGCGAACGGAGGAGGA
ACTGGGGCAGGCAAGGCCGAATGCGGCTATGAAACTGAGTCACACTTGCTAGAGCCGCACGAGATACCTT
TGAACGTGAATACACACAAGTTCAGTGACTGTGAGTTTCCATATGAGTTTTGCACGGTCTGCTTTTCACC
CTTCAAGCTGCTGGGGATGAGCGGGGTGGAGGGCGTGTGGAATCAGCATTCAAGAAGTGCCAGCATGCAC
ACTTTCCTAAACCACTCAGCAACGGGCATCAGAGAAGCAGGTTGCAGGAAGGACATGCCGGTGTCAGAGA
TGGCTGAAGATGGGAGCGAAGAGATCATGTTCATCTGGTGTGAAGACTGCAGCCAGTACCACGACTCCGA
ATGTCCCGAGCTGGGCCCAGTGGTCATGGTCAAAGACTCCTTTGTGTTAAGCAGGGCAAGGTCTTGGCCT
GCCAGCGGACACGTGCACACCCAGGCGGGGCAGGGGATGCGGGGTTATGAGGACAGGGACAGGGCTGACC
CACAGCAGCTTCCAGAAGCAGTCCCTGCAGGCCTGGTGAGGCGGCTCAGTGGGCAGCAGCTGCCCTGCCG
TTCCACCCTCACCTGGGGGAGGCTGTGCCACCTGGTGGCCCAGGGCAGGTCATCCCTTCCTCCCAACTTG
GAGATCAGACGACTGGAAGATGGAGCCGAGGGGGTGTTCGCCATCACTCAGCTCGTCAAGCGGACACAGT
TCGGTCCCTTTGAGTCCAGGAGGGTCGCCAAATGGGAAAAGGAGTCTGCATTTCCCCTGAAGGTGTTCCA
GAAGGACGGGCACCCCGTGTGCTTCGACACCTCCAACGAGGATGACTGCAACTGGATGATGCTGGTGCGG
CCAGCGGCGGAGGCCGAGCACCAGAACCTGACGGCCTACCAGCACGGCAGCGACGTGTACTTCACCACCT
CCAGAGACATCCCCCCGGGTACCGAGCTGCGCGTGTGGTATGCGGCCTTCTATGCCAAGAAGATGGACAA
GCCCATGCTGAAGCAGGCCGGCTCTGGCGTCCACGCTGCAGGCACCCCAGAAAACAGCGCCCCCGTGGAG
TCGGAGCCCAGCCAGTGGGCGTGTAAAGTGTGTTCTGCCACCTTCCTGGAGCTGCAGCTCCTCAATGAAC
ATCTGTTGGGCCACTTAGAACAAGCCAAAAGCCTTCCTCCAGGCAGCCAAAGCGAGGCAGCAGCTCCCGA
GAAGGAGCAGGACACACCCCGGGGGGAACCCCCTGCAGTGCCCGAGAGCGAGAATGTTGCCACCAAAGAA
CAGAAGAAAAAGCCTCGAAGGGGGAGAAAACCCAAAGTGTCCAAAGCTGAGCAGCCTCTAGTCATCGTGG
AAGACAAGGAACCCACAGAGCAAGTGGCAGAGATCATTACCGAGGTCCCTCCGGATGAGCCTGTGAGTGC
AACGCCAGATGAGCGGATCATGGAGCTGGTTCTGGGGAAGCTGGCCACCACCACCACTGACACCAGCTCG
GTTCCAAAGTTCACCCATCATCAGAATAACACCATCACGCTCAAGAGGAGCTTAATTCTCTCAAGCAGAC
ACGGCATCCGGCGCAAGCTCATCAAACAGCTCGGGGAGCACAAGCGGGTTTACCAGTGCAATATCTGCAG
CAAGATCTTCCAGAACAGCAGCAACCTGAGCAGGCACGTGCGCTCGCATGGTGACAAGCTGTTTAAGTGC
GAAGAGTGTGCAAAATTGTTCAGCCGCAAAGAGAGCCTAAAGCAGCACGTTTCCTACAAGCACAGCAGGA
ACGAGGTGGACGGCGAGTACAGGTACCGCTGCGGCACTTGTGAGAAGACCTTCCGCATCGAGAGCGCGCT
GGAGTTCCACAACTGCAGGACAGATGACAAGACGTTCCAATGTGAGATGTGTTTCAGATTCTTCTCCACC
AACAGCAACCTCTCCAAGCACAAGAAGAAGCACGGCGACAAGAAGTTTGCCTGTGAGGTCTGCAGCAAGA
TGTTCTACCGCAAGGACGTCATGCTGGACCACCAGCGCCGGCACCTGGAAGGAGTGCGGCGAGTGAAGCG
AGAGGACCTGGAGGCCGGTGGGGAGAACCTGGTCCGTTACAAGAAGGAGCCTTCCGGGTGCCCGGTGTGT
GGCAAGGTGTTCTCCTGCCGGAGCAATATGAACAAGCACCTGCTCACCCACGGCGACAAGAAGTACACCT
GCGAGATCTGCGGGCGCAAGTTCTTCCGCGTGGATGTGCTCAGGGACCACATCCATGTCCACTTCAAGGA
CATCGCGTTGATGGATGACCACCAGAGGGAAGAGTTTATCGGCAAGATCGGGATCTCCTCGGAAGAAAAC
GATGACAATTCTGACGAGAGCGCAGACTCGGAGCCTCACAAGTACAGCTGCAAGCGGTGCCAGCTCACCT
TCGGCCGGGGGAAGGAGTACCTGAAGCACATCATGGAGGTGCACAAGGAGAAGGGCTATGGCTGCAGCAT
CTGCAACCGGCGCTTTGCACTGAAGGCCACCTACCACGCCCACATGGTCATCCACCGTGAAAACCTGCCG
GACCCCAACGTGCAGAAGTACATCCACCCCTGCGAGATCTGCGGGCGGATCTTCAACAGCATCGGGAACC
TGGAGCGCCACAAGCTCATCCACACAGGTGTGAAGAGCCACGCCTGCGAGCAGTGTGGGAAGTCCTTTGC
CAGGAAGGACATGCTGAAGGAGCACATGCGTGTGCACGACAATGTCCGCGAGTACCTGTGTGCCGAGTGT
GGGAAAGGCATGAAGACCAAGCACGCGCTGCGCCACCACATGAAGCTGCACAAGGGCATCAAGGAGTACG
AGTGCAAGGAGTGCCACCGCAGGTTCGCGCAGAAGGTCAACATGCTCAAGCACTGCAAGCGGCACACGGG
GATTAAAGATTTCATGTGTGAATTGTGTGGGAAGACATTCAGCGAGAGGAACACCATGGAGACCCACAAG
CTCATCCACACAGTGGGCAAGCAGTGGACGTGCTCCGTGTGCGACAAGAAGTACGTGACCGAGTACATGC
TGCAGAAGCACGTTCAGCTCACACACGACAAGGTGGAGGCGCAGAGCTGCCAGCTGTGCGGGACCAAGGT
GTCCACCAGGGCCTCCATGAGCCGACACATGCGGCGCAAGCACCCCGAGGTGCTCGCGGTGAGGATCGAT
GACCTGGACCACCTCCCGGAGACCACCACCATCGACGCCTCCTCCATTGGCATCGTCCAGCCTGAGCTGA
CTCTGGAGCAGGAGGATTTGGCCGAAGGGAAGCACGGGAAAGCTGCCAAGCGAAGTCACAAGAGAAAGCA
GAAGCCAGAAGAGGAGGCGGGTGCTCCGGTGCCCGAGGACGCCACCTTCAGCGAATACTCAGAGAAAGAG
ACGGAGTTCACAGGCAGTGTAGGCGACGAGACCAATTCCGCAGTACAGAGCATTCAGCAGGTAGTGGTGA
CCCTGGGTGACCCAAATGTGACCACACCATCGAGCTCAGTCGGCTTAACCAACATCACCGTGACCCCCAT
CACCACTGCGGCCGCGACTCAGTTTACCAATCTCCAGCCGGTGGCCGTGGGGCACCTTACCACCCCTGAA
CGCCAGTTACAGCTGGACAACTCAATCCTGACCGTGACCTTTGATACCGTCAGCGGCTCTGCCATGTTGC
ACAACCGCCAAAATGACGTCCAGATCCACCCCCAGCCGGAAGCCTCGAACCCACAGTCTGTGGCCCATTT
CATCAACCTGACGACCCTGGTCAACTCCATCACGCCCCTGGGGAGCCAGCTTAGTGACCAGCACCCGCTC
ACGTGGCGGGCAGTGCCCCAGACTGACGTCTTGCCACCCTCGCAGCCGCAGGCACCCCCACAGCAGGCGG
CCCAGCCCCAGGTGCAGGCGGAGCAGCAGCAGCAGCAGATGTACAGCTACTAGTAATGAACTAGTCCGTA
ACTTGAAAGTATTTCGATTTCTTGGCTTTATATATCTTGTGGAAAGGACGACCATGAGGTAGGCCAAGTG
ACCCA
