>Addgene plasmid #143723 | TFORF0681 | depositor partial sequence | sequence record 283300 | Barcode
CCATGAGGTAGGCCAAGTGACCCA
